>Addgene plasmid #61235 | pENTR-TER+-shDIXDC1-Ms-57 | addgene partial sequence | sequence record 107593 | H1 5'-tcgctatgtgttctgggaaa-3'
ATCTTATAAGTTCCCTATCAGTGATAGAGATCCCACCGGCTCTTAGGAGAATATAGTGTGCTGTCCTATA
TTCTCCTAAGAGCCGGTTTTTTGGAAAAGCTTGGTACCGAGCTCGGATCCACTAGTCCAGTGTGGTGGAA
TTCGCGGCCGCACTCGAGATATCTAGACCCAGCTTTCTTGTACAAAGTTGGCATTATAAGAAAGCATTGC
TTATCAATTTGTTGCAACGAACAGGTCACTATCAGTCAAAATAAAATCATTATTTGCCATCCAGCTGCAG
CTCTGGCCCGTGTCTCAAAATCTCTGATGTTACATTGCACAAGATAAAAATATATCATCATGAACAATAA
AACTGTCTGCTTACATAAACAGTAATACAAGGGGTGTTATGAGCCATATTCAACGGGAAACGTCGAGGCC
GCGATTAAATTCCAACATGGATGCTGATTTATATGGGTATAAATGGGCTCGCGATAATGTCGGGCAATCA
GGTGCGACAATCTATCGCTTGTATGGGAAGCCCGATGCGCCAGAGTTGTTTCTGAAACATGGCAAAGGTA
GCGTTGCCAATGATGTTACAGATGAGATGGTCAGACTAAACTGGCTGACGGAATTTATGCCTCTTCCGAC
CATCAAGCATTTTATCCGTACTCCTGATGATGCATGGTTACTCACCACTGCGATCCCCGGAAAAACAGCA
TTCCAGGTATTAGAAGAATATCCTGATTCAGGTGAAAATATTGTTGATGCGCTGGCAGTGTCCC
