[The description below was written by a language model from this plasmid's Addgene catalogue record.]
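Description:
pENTR-TER+-shDIXDC1-Ms-57 is a Gateway-style entry clone built on the pENTR/pTER+ backbone and carrying a short hairpin RNA cassette directed against mouse Dixdc1 (also known as Ccd1). It is maintained in E. coli as a high-copy plasmid under kanamycin selection. No feature table accompanies the record, so the origin of replication, the recombination sites and any other backbone elements are not itemised. As an entry clone, the plasmid would be expected to carry flanking att sites that allow the cassette to be moved into a destination vector by recombination, but the record does not state this explicitly.

The hairpin-encoding oligonucleotide was inserted by restriction cloning between BglII and HindIII sites, and the record does not say whether these sites survive. Expression is driven by the H1/TO promoter. H1 is an RNA polymerase III promoter commonly used for short, defined transcripts such as shRNAs, and the "TO" designation indicates a version containing a tetracycline operator. In cells expressing the Tet repressor, the hairpin is held off until tetracycline or doxycycline is added; in cells lacking the repressor, it is transcribed constitutively. The target sequence corresponds to the mouse Dixdc1 reference transcript.

The stated purpose is simply to serve as an entry clone encoding this shRNA, making it an intermediate for transferring the H1/TO-shRNA unit into expression or viral destination vectors for Dixdc1 knockdown in mouse cells. The associated publication concerns LKB1 tumour suppressor signalling, Snail1 regulation and metastatic potential, which indicates the experimental context for this knockdown.
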