Addgene plasmid #61235: pENTR-TER+-shDIXDC1-Ms-57
Purpose: Entry clone encoding shRNA to mouse DIXDC1
Depositing lab: Reuben Shaw. Depositing organization: Salk Institute for Biological Studies. Publication: An AMPK-independent signaling pathway downstream of the LKB1 tumor suppressor controls Snail1 and metastatic potential. Goodwin JM, Svensson RU, Lou HJ, Winslow MM, Turk BE, Shaw RJ. Mol Cell. 2014 Aug 7;55(3):436-50. doi: 10.1016/j.molcel.2014.06.021. Epub 2014 Jul 17. PubMed 25042806.
Backbone
  Vector backbone: pENTR/pTER+
  Backbone manufacturer: Eric Campeau
  Vector type: ENTR clone
Growth in bacteria
  Bacterial resistance: Kanamycin, 50 μg/mL
  Growth temperature: 37°C
  Growth strain: DH5alpha
  Copy number: High Copy
Gene/Insert
  Gene/Insert name: Dixdc1
  gRNA/shRNA sequence: ACCGGCTCTTAGGAGAATATA
  Species: M. musculus (mouse)
  GenBank ID: NM_178118.2
  Entrez Gene: Dixdc1 (a.k.a. 4930563F16Rik, BC048182, Ccd1, Ccd1Aalpha1L, Ccd1Abeta1L, Ccd1BalphaL, Ccd1BbetaL, Ccd1CL, mKIAA1735)
  Promoter: H1/TO
  Cloning method: Restriction Enzyme; 5′ cloning site BglII (unknown if destroyed); 3′ cloning site HindIII (unknown if destroyed)
  Sequencing primers: 5′ H1
Terms and licenses: Academic/Nonprofit Terms; Industry Terms: Not Available to Industry
How to cite: pENTR-TER+-shDIXDC1-Ms-57 was a gift from Reuben Shaw (Addgene plasmid # 61235 ; http://n2t.net/addgene:61235 ; RRID:Addgene_61235)
